>Addgene plasmid #204500 | pIVM_02 | addgene full sequence | sequence record 406419 | Addgene NGS Result
AACGCCAGCAACGCGGCCTTTTTACGGTTCCTGGCCTTTTGCTGGCCTTTTGCTCACATGTTCTTTCCTG
CGTTATCCCCTGATTCTGTGGATAACCGTATTACCGCCTTTGAGTGAGCTGATACCGCTCGCCGCAGCCG
AACGACCGAGCGCAGCGAGTCAGTGAGCGAGGAAGCGGAAGAGCGCCCAATACGCAAACCGCCTCTCCCC
GCGCGTTGGCCGATTCATTAATGCAGCTGATTAATACGACTCACTATAGGGAATTGTGAGCGGATAACAA
TTCCTCTAGAAATAATTTTGTTTAACTTTAAGAAGGAGATATATCCATGAACACCATTCATCACCATCAC
CATCACAACACTAGTGGATCTGGTGGTGGTGGCGGCCGCCTGGTTCCGAGGGGATCCATGTCTGAAAACC
TGTACTTCCAG
[486 nt withheld, positions 432-917]
TGAGAATTCGTCGACCTCGAGGGATCCGGGCCCTCTAGATGCGGCCGCATGCATAAGCTTGAGTATTCTA
TAGTGTCACCTAAATCCCAGCTTGATCCGGCTGCTAACAAAGCCCGAAAGGAAGCTGAGTTGGCTGCTGC
CACCGCTGAGCAATAACTAGCATAACCCCTTGGGGCCTCTAAACGGGTCTTGAGGGGTTTTTTGCTGAAA
GGAGGAACTATATCCGGATAACCTGGCGTAATAGCGAAGAGGCCCGCACCGATCGCCCTTCCCAACAGTT
GCGCAGCCTGAATGGCGAATGGAAATTGTAAGCGTTAATATTTTGTTAAAATTCGCGTTAAATTTTTGTT
AAATCAGCTCATTTTTTAACCAATAGGCCGAAATCGGCAAAATCCCTTATAAATCAAAAGAATAGACCGA
GATAGGGT
[37 nt withheld, positions 1346-1382]
AAAGAACGTGGACTCCAACGTCAAAGG
[32 nt withheld, positions 1410-1441]
AGCTTGCATGCCTGCAGGTCGGAAGCATAAAGTGTAAAGCCTGGGGTGCCTAATGAGTGAGCTAACTTAC
ATTAATTGCGTTGCGCTCACTGCCCGCTTTCCAGTCGGGAAACCTGTCGTGCCAGCTGCATTAATGAATC
GGCCAACGCGCGGGGAGAGGCGGTTTGCGTATTGGGCGCCAGGGTGGTTTTTCTTTTCACCAGTGAGACG
GGCAACAGCTGATTGCCCTTCACCGCCTGGCCCTGAGAGAGTTGCAGCAAGCGGTCCACGCTGGTTTGCC
CCAGCAGGCGAAAATCCTGTTTGATGGTGGTTAACGGCGGGATATAACATGAGCTGTCTTCGGTATCGTC
GTATCCCACTACCGAGATATCCGCACCAACGCGCAGCCCGGACTCGGTAATGGCGCGCATTGCGCCCAGC
GCCATCTGATCGTTGGCAACCAGCATCGCAGTGGGAACGATGCCCTCATTCAGCATTTGCATGGTTTGTT
GAAAACCGGACATGGCACTCCAGTCGCCTTCCCGTTCCGCTATCGGCTGAATTTGATTGCGAGTGAGATA
TTTATGCCAGCCAGCCAGACGCAGACGCGCCGAGACAGAACTTAATGGGCCCGCTAACAGCGCGATTTGC
TGGTGACCCAATGCGACCAGATGCTCCACGCCCAGTCGCGTACCGTCTTCATGGGAGAAAATAATACTGT
TGATGGGTGTCTGGTCAGAGACATCAAGAAATAACGCCGGAACATTAGTGCAGGCAGCTTCCACAGCAAT
GGCATCCTGGTCATCCAGCGGATAGTTAATGATCAGCCCACTGACGCGTTGCGCGAGAAGATTGTGCACC
GCCGCTTTACAGGCTTCGACGCCGCTTCGTTCTACCATCGACACCACCACGCTGGCACCCAGTTGATCGG
CGCGAGATTTAATCGCCGCGACAATTTGCGACGGCGCGTGCAGGGCCAGACTGGAGGTGGCAACGCCAAT
CAGCAACGACTGTTTGCCCGCCAGTTGTTGTGCCACGCGGTTGGGAATGTAATTCAGCTCCGCCATCGCC
GCTTCCACTTTTTCCCGCGTTTTCGCAGAAACGTGGCTGGCCTGGTTCACCACGCGGGAAACGGTCTGAT
AAGAGACACCGGCATACTCTGCGACATCGTATAACGTTACTGGTTTCACATTCACCACCCTGAATTGACT
CTCTTCCGGGCGCTATCATGCCATACCGCGAAAGGTTTTGCACCATTCGATGGTGTCGGGTACCGAGCTC
GAATTGTGAACCATCACCCT
[91 nt withheld, positions 2722-2812]
G
[124 nt withheld, positions 2814-2937]
CCTGATGCGGTATTTTCTCCTTACGCATCTGTGCGGTATTTCACACCGCATATGGTGCACTCTCAGTACA
ATCTGCTCTGATGCCGCATAGTTAAGCCAGCCCCGACACCCGCCAACACCCGCTGACGCGCCCTGACGGG
CTTGTCTGCTCCCGGCATCCGCTTACAGACAAGCTGTGACCGTCTCCGGGAGCTGCATGTGTCAGAGGTT
TTCACCGTCATCACCGAAACGCGCGAGACGAAAGGGCCTCGTGATACGCCTATTTTTATAGGTTAATGTC
ATGATAATAATGGTTTCTTAGACGTCAGGTGGCACTTTTCGGGGAAATGTGCGCGGAACCCCTATTTGTT
TATTTTTCTAAATACATTCAAATATGTATCCGCTCATGAGACAATAACCCTGATAAATGCTTCAATAATA
TTGAAAAAGGAAGAGTATGAGTATTCAACATTTCCGTGTCGCCCTTATTCCCTTTTTTGCGGCATTTTGC
CTTCCTGTTTTTGCTCACCCAGAAACGCTGGTGAAAGTAAAAGATGCTGAAGATCAGTTGGGTGCACGAG
TGGGTTACATCGAACTGGATCTCAACAGCGGTAAGATCCTTGAGAGTTTTCGCCCCGAAGAACGTTTTCC
AATGATGAGCACTTTTAAAGTTCTGCTATGTGGCGCGGTATTATCCCGTATTGACGCCGGGCAAGAGCAA
CTCGGTCGCCGCATACACTATTCTCAGAATGACTTGGTTGAGTACTCACCAGTCACAGAAAAGCATCTTA
CGGATGGCATGACAGTAAGAGAATTATGCAGTGCTGCCATAACCATGAGTGATAACACTGCGGCCAACTT
ACTTCTGACAACGATCGGAGGACCGAAGGAGCTAACCGCTTTTTTGCACAACATGGGGGATCATGTAACT
CGCCTTGATCGTTGGGAACCGGAGCTGAATGAAGCCATACCAAACGACGAGCGTGACACCACGATGCCTG
TAGCAATGGCAACAACGTTGCGCAAACTATTAACTGGCGAACTACTTACTCTAGCTTCCCGGCAACAATT
AATAGACTGGATGGAGGCGGATAAAGTTGCAGGACCACTTCTGCGCTCGGCCCTTCCGGCTGGCTGGTTT
ATTGCTGATAAATCTGGAGCCGGTGAGCGTGGGTCTCGCGGTATCATTGCAGCACTGGGGCCAGATGGTA
AGCCCTCCCGTATCGTAGTTATCTACACGACGGGGAGTCAGGCAACTATGGATGAACGAAATAGACAGAT
CGCTGAGATAGGTGCCTCACTGATTAAGCATTGGTAACTGTCAGACCAAGTTTACTCATATATACTTTAG
ATTGATTTAAAACTTCATTTTTAATTTAAAAGGATCTAGGTGAAGATCCTTTTTGATAATCTCATGACCA
AAATCCCTTAACGTGAGTTTTCGTTCCACTGAGCGTCAGACCCCGTAGAAAAGATCAAAGGATCTTCTTG
AGATCCTTTTTTTCTGCGCGTAATCTGCTGCTTGCAAACAAAAAAACCACCGCTACCAGCGGTGGTTTGT
TTGCCGGATCAAGAGCTACCAACTCTTTTTCCGAAGGTAACTGGCTTCAGCAGAGCGCAGATACCAAATA
CTGTTCTTCTAGTGTAGCCGTAGTTAGGCCACCACTTCAAGAACTCTGTAGCACCGCCTACATACCTCGC
TCTGCTAATCCTGTTACCAGTGGCTGCTGCCAGTGGCGATAAGTCGTGTCTTACCGGGTTGGACTCAAGA
CGATAGTTACCGGATAAGGCGCAGCGGTCGGGCTGAACGGGGGGTTCGTGCACACAGCCCAGCTTGGAGC
GAACGACCTACACCGAACTGAGATACCTACAGCGTGAGCTATGAGAAAGCGCCACGCTTCCCGAAGGGAG
AAAGGCGGACAGGTATCCGGTAAGCGGCAGGGTCGGAACAGGAGAGCGCACGAGGGAGCTTCCAGGGGGA
AACGCCTGGTATCTTTATAGTCCTGTCGGGTTTCGCCACCTCTGACTTGAGCGTCGATTTTTGTGATGCT
CGTCAGGGGGGCGGAGCCTATGGAAA
Features (pLannotate 1.2.2; 25 found; start..end, strand, type, name):
     48..181     +  rep_origin     RSF ori (fragment): Plasmids containing the RSF 1030 origin of replication can be propagated in E. coli cells that contain additional plasmids with compatible origins.
    183..239     +  CDS            lacI (fragment): lac repressor; lacI; The lac repressor binds to the lac operator to inhibit transcription in E. coli. This inhibition can be relieved by adding lactose or isopropyl-β-D-thiogalactopyranoside (IPTG).
    242..260     +  promoter       T7 promoter: promoter for bacteriophage T7 RNA polymerase
    260..284     +  protein_bind   lac operator: The lac repressor binds to the lac operator to inhibit transcription in E. coli. This inhibition can be relieved by adding lactose or isopropyl-β-D-thiogalactopyranoside (IPTG). lac repressor encoded by lacI
    297..319     +  RBS            RBS: efficient ribosome binding site from bacteriophage T7 gene 10 (Olins and Rangwala, 1989)
    339..356     +  CDS            7xHis (fragment): 6xHis affinity tag
    414..432     +  CDS            TEV site (fragment) (sequence partly withheld): tobacco etch virus (TEV) protease recognition and cleavage site
    438..917     +  CDS            Vhl (fragment) (sequence withheld): VHL_RAT - Experimental evidence at protein level: Swiss-Prot protein existence level 1. Involved in the ubiquitination and subsequent proteasomal degradation via the von Hippel-Lindau ubiquitination complex. Seems to act as a target recruitment subunit in the E3 ubiquitin ligase complex and recruits hydroxylated hypoxia-inducible factor (HIF) under normoxic conditions. Involved in transcriptional repression through interaction with HIF1A, HIF1AN and histone deacetylases. Ubiquitinates, in an oxygen-responsive manner, ADRB2 (By similarity). From Rattus norvegicus (Rat).
    984..1002    -  promoter       SP6 promoter: promoter for bacteriophage SP6 RNA polymerase
   1017..1066    +  CDS            SET1 (fragment): solubility-enhancement tag derived from T7 phage gene 10B
   1074..1121    +  terminator     T7 terminator: transcription terminator for bacteriophage T7 RNA polymerase
   1150..1216    +  CDS            lacZα (fragment): LacZα fragment of β-galactosidase; lacZ fragment
   1220..1441    -  rep_origin     M13 ori (fragment) (sequence partly withheld): M13 bacteriophage origin of replication; arrow indicates direction of (+) strand synthesis
   1442..1462    -  misc_feature   MCS (fragment): pUC18/19 multiple cloning site
   1461..1479    -  promoter       lac UV5 promoter (fragment): E. coli lac promoter with an "up" mutation
   1494..1515    -  protein_bind   CAP binding site: CAP binding activates transcription in the presence of cAMP. E. coli catabolite activator protein
   1528..2610    -  CDS            lacI: lac repressor; lacI; The lac repressor binds to the lac operator to inhibit transcription in E. coli. This inhibition can be relieved by adding lactose or isopropyl-β-D-thiogalactopyranoside (IPTG).
   2611..2688    -  promoter       lacIq promoter: lacI (mutant); In the lacIq allele, a single base change in the promoter boosts expression of the lacI gene about 10-fold.
   2688..2706    -  misc_feature   MCS (fragment): pUC18/19 multiple cloning site
   2707..2937    -  rep_origin     f1 ori (fragment) (sequence partly withheld): f1 bacteriophage origin of replication; arrow indicates direction of (+) strand synthesis
   2938..3037    -  misc_feature   bom (fragment): basis of mobility region from pBR322
   3139..3174    -  CDS            rop (fragment): Rop protein, which maintains plasmids at low copy number; rop
   3269..3373    +  promoter       AmpR promoter: bla
   3374..4234    +  CDS            AmpR: β-lactamase; bla; confers resistance to ampicillin, carbenicillin, and related antibiotics
   4405..4993    +  rep_origin     ori: high-copy-number ColE1/pMB1/pBR322/pUC origin of replication
