[The description below was written by a language model from this plasmid's Addgene catalogue record and pLannotate feature annotations shown in this document.]
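Description:
pIVM_02 is a bacterial expression plasmid built on the pHAT4 backbone that produces a truncated human von Hippel-Lindau protein, VHL residues 54-213. It is a roughly 5 kb, high-copy plasmid maintained in E. coli through a ColE1/pUC-type origin and selected with ampicillin via the β-lactamase gene and its own promoter. The annotation also picks up fragments of f1/M13 phage origins, bom, rop, lacZα and an RSF origin. These appear to be backbone remnants rather than functional parts.

The VHL coding sequence was cloned between NcoI and EcoRI sites, both retained. It sits downstream of a T7 promoter with an adjacent lac operator and the phage T7 gene 10 ribosome binding site, and is followed by a T7 terminator. A full-length lacI gene driven by the lacIq promoter is carried on the plasmid. Transcription is therefore repressed until an inducer such as IPTG is added, in a host that supplies T7 RNA polymerase; the record names BL21 or Rosetta for expression. The protein carries an N-terminal 6xHis affinity tag followed by protease sites. The catalogue lists both thrombin and TEV, while the feature table annotates only the His tag and a TEV site, which allow tag removal after purification. The automated annotation matches the insert to the rat Vhl entry, but the catalogue record identifies it as human, with no mutations.

The plasmid is intended for use alongside a companion construct, pIVM_26, which encodes Elongin B (1-104) and Elongin C (17-112). Together they yield the VHL-EloC-EloB (VCB) complex. The associated publications use this complex for structural work on the Cul2-Rbx1-EloBC-VHL ubiquitin ligase and on PROTAC-mediated target recognition.
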