Addgene plasmid #204500: pIVM_02
Purpose: Expression of VHL (54-213) for production of VCB complexes in conjunction with plasmid pIVM_26 (EloB 1-104, EloC 17-112)
Depositing lab: Alessio Ciulli. Depositing organization: University of Dundee. Publication: Crystal Structure of the Cul2-Rbx1-EloBC-VHL Ubiquitin Ligase Complex. Cardote TAF, Gadd MS, Ciulli A. Structure. 2017 Jun 6;25(6):901-911.e3. doi: 10.1016/j.str.2017.04.009. PubMed 28591624.
Backbone
  Vector backbone: pHAT4
  Backbone manufacturer: Marko Hyvönen, Johan Peränen available from Addgene #112585
  Backbone size w/o insert (bp): 4517
  Total vector size (bp): 5004
  Vector type: Bacterial Expression
Growth in bacteria
  Bacterial resistance: Ampicillin, 100 μg/mL
  Growth temperature: 37°C
  Growth strain: DH5alpha
  Growth instructions: BL21 or Rosetta at 23°C for protein expression
  Copy number: High Copy
Gene/Insert
  Gene/Insert name: amino acids 54-213 VHL
  Species: H. sapiens (human)
  Insert size (bp): 485
  Mutation: 0
  GenBank ID: NM 000551.4
  Entrez Gene: VHL (a.k.a. HRCA1, RCA1, VHL1, pVHL)
  Tag / fusion protein: 6xHis (N terminal on insert); Thrombin (N terminal on insert); TEV (N terminal on insert)
  Cloning method: Restriction Enzyme; 5′ cloning site Nco1 (not destroyed); 3′ cloning site EcoR1 (not destroyed)
  Sequencing primers: 5′ T7
Terms and licenses: Academic/Nonprofit Terms; Industry Terms: Not Available to Industry
Depositor comments: Gadd MS, Testa A, Lucas X, Chan KH, Chen W, Lamont DJ, Zengerle M, Ciulli A. Structural basis of PROTAC cooperative recognition for selective protein degradation. Nat Chem Biol. 2017 May;13(5):514-521. doi: 10.1038/nchembio.2329. Epub 2017 Mar 13. PMID: 28288108; PMCID: PMC5392356.
How to cite: pIVM_02 was a gift from Alessio Ciulli (Addgene plasmid # 204500 ; http://n2t.net/addgene:204500 ; RRID:Addgene_204500)
